Addgene plasmid #159974: AAV-Synapsin-NLS-YPET-optoNES.I427V-WPRE
Purpose: optical regulation of nuclear export with shorter relaxation time
Depositing lab: Michael Courtney. Depositing organization: Turku Bioscience Centre. Publication: Resonance energy transfer sensitises and monitors in situ switching of LOV2-based optogenetic actuators. Li LL, Klein FM, Li Greci L, Popinigis A, Freudenberg F, Courtney MJ. Nat Commun. 2020 Oct 9;11(1):5107. doi: 10.1038/s41467-020-18816-8. PubMed 33037199.
Backbone
  Vector backbone: AAV
  Backbone size w/o insert (bp): 4543
  Vector type: Mammalian Expression, AAV
Growth in bacteria
  Bacterial resistance: Ampicillin, 100 μg/mL
  Growth temperature: 37°C
  Growth strain: NEB Stable
  Copy number: High Copy
Gene/Insert
  Gene/Insert name: NLS-YPET-optoNES.I427V
  Species: Synthetic
  Insert size (bp): 1250
  Mutation: I427V
  Promoter: hSyn1
  Cloning method: Restriction Enzyme; 5′ cloning site multiple; modular (not destroyed); 3′ cloning site multiple; modular (unknown if destroyed)
  Sequencing primers: 5′ 3'Syn-fwd; 3′ WPRE-
Terms and licenses: Academic/Nonprofit Terms; Industry Terms: Not Available to Industry
Depositor comments: Constructs are multipart, modular and generated iteratively.
How to cite: AAV-Synapsin-NLS-YPET-optoNES.I427V-WPRE was a gift from Michael Courtney (Addgene plasmid # 159974 ; http://n2t.net/addgene:159974 ; RRID:Addgene_159974)
