[The description below was written by a language model from this plasmid's Addgene catalogue record and the feature table of its GenBank file.]
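Description:
AAV-Synapsin-NLS-YPET-optoNES.I427V-WPRE is a 5,784 bp AAV transfer plasmid for neuron-restricted expression of an optogenetic nuclear-export tool in mammalian cells. The expression cassette lies between two AAV2 inverted terminal repeats, which allow it to be packaged into recombinant AAV particles when replication and capsid functions are supplied in trans. The plasmid can also be used directly for mammalian expression. In bacteria it is maintained through a high-copy ColE1/pUC-type origin and selected with ampicillin via the beta-lactamase gene. An f1 phage origin is also present in the backbone.

Transcription is driven by the human synapsin I promoter, which confers neuron-specific expression, followed by a Kozak consensus. The synthetic insert of about 1.25 kb encodes a nuclear localisation signal, the yellow fluorescent protein YPet and the optoNES module carrying an I427V substitution. The feature table annotates only the fluorescent protein, which it auto-labels as Venus, a close YFP relative. The NLS and optoNES segments fall in unannotated sequence flanking that reading frame. Downstream, a WPRE enhances transcript stability and expression, and the human growth hormone polyadenylation signal terminates the message. A short annotated Factor Xa site on the reverse strand within the WPRE is most likely an incidental sequence match.

According to the record and the associated publication title, optoNES is a LOV2-based actuator, and the construct provides optical regulation of nuclear export. The constitutive NLS would be expected to favour nuclear localisation of the fusion, with the optoNES module supplying light-controlled export, although the record does not spell out this mechanism. The I427V variant is described as having a shorter relaxation time. The fused YPet allows localisation to be imaged, and the publication title points to resonance energy transfer being used to sensitise and monitor LOV2 switching. The depositor notes that these constructs are modular and were assembled iteratively.
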