LOCUS       Exported 5784 bp ds-DNA circular SYN 13-MAY-2021
DEFINITION  optical regulation of nuclear export with shorter relaxation time.
ACCESSION   .
VERSION     .
KEYWORDS    AAV-Synapsin-NLS-YPET-optoNES.I427V-WPRE
SOURCE      synthetic DNA construct
  ORGANISM  synthetic DNA construct
REFERENCE   1 (bases 1 to 5784)
  AUTHORS   Li LL, Klein FM, Li Greci L, Popinigis A, Freudenberg F, Courtney MJ
  TITLE     Resonance energy transfer sensitises and monitors in situ switching
            of LOV2-based optogenetic actuators.
  JOURNAL   Nat Commun. 2020 Oct 9;11(1):5107. doi: 10.1038/s41467-020-18816-8.
  PUBMED    33037199
REFERENCE   2 (bases 1 to 5784)
  AUTHORS   .
  TITLE     Direct Submission
  JOURNAL   Exported May 13, 2021 from SnapGene Server 1.1.58
            http://www.snapgene.com
FEATURES             Location/Qualifiers
     source          1..5784
                     /organism="synthetic DNA construct"
                     /mol_type="other DNA"
     repeat_region   1..130
                     /label=AAV2 ITR (alternate)
                     /note="Functional equivalent of wild-type AAV2 ITR"
     promoter        175..622
                     /label=hSyn promoter
                     /note="human synapsin I promoter; confers neuron-specific
                     expression (Kugler et al., 2003)"
     regulatory      643..652
                     /regulatory_class="other"
                     /note="vertebrate consensus sequence for strong initiation
                     of translation (Kozak, 1987)"
     CDS             688..1401
                     /codon_start=1
                     /product="yellow fluorescent protein (YFP) with fast and
                     efficient maturation (Nagai et al., 2002)"
                     /label=Venus
                     /note="mammalian codon-optimized"
                     /translation="VSKGEELFTGVVPILVELDGDVNGHKFSVSGEGEGDATYGKLTLK
                     LLCTTGKLPVPWPTLVTTLGYGLQCFARYPDHMKQHDFFKSAMPEGYVQERTIFFKDDG
                     NYKTRAEVKFEGDTLVNRIELKGIDFKEDGNILGHKLEYNYNSHNVYITADKQKNGIKA
                     NFKIRHNIEDGGVQLADHYQQNTPIGDGPVLLPDNHYLSYQSALFKDPNEKRDHMVLLE
                     FLTAAGITEGMNELYK"
     primer_bind     complement(730..751)
                     /label=EGFP-N
                     /note="EGFP, reverse primer"
     primer_bind     complement(991..1010)
                     /label=EXFP-R
                     /note="For distinguishing EGFP variants, reverse primer"
     misc_feature    1913..2501
                     /label=WPRE
                     /note="woodchuck hepatitis virus posttranscriptional
                     regulatory element"
     primer_bind     complement(1966..1986)
                     /label=WPRE-R
                     /note="WPRE, reverse primer"
     CDS             complement(2384..2395)
                     /codon_start=1
                     /product="Factor Xa recognition and cleavage site"
                     /label=Factor Xa site
                     /translation="IEGR"
     polyA_signal    2531..3007
                     /label=hGH poly(A) signal
                     /note="human growth hormone polyadenylation signal"
     primer_bind     complement(2730..2749)
                     /label=hGH-PA-R
                     /note="Human growth hormone terminator, reverse primer"
     repeat_region   3047..3187
                     /label=AAV2 ITR
                     /note="inverted terminal repeat of adeno-associated virus
                     serotype 2"
     repeat_region   3047..3176
                     /label=AAV2 ITR
     rep_origin      3262..3717
                     /direction=RIGHT
                     /label=f1 ori
                     /note="f1 bacteriophage origin of replication; arrow
                     indicates direction of (+) strand synthesis"
     primer_bind     complement(3349..3368)
                     /label=F1ori-R
                     /note="F1 origin, reverse primer"
     primer_bind     3559..3580
                     /label=F1ori-F
                     /note="F1 origin, forward primer"
     primer_bind     complement(3734..3753)
                     /label=pRS-marker
                     /note="pRS vectors, use to sequence yeast selectable
                     marker"
     primer_bind     3853..3875
                     /label=pGEX 3'
                     /note="pGEX vectors, reverse primer"
     primer_bind     complement(3913..3931)
                     /label=pBRforEco
                     /note="pBR322 vectors, upsteam of EcoRI site, forward
                     primer"
     promoter        3999..4103
                     /gene="bla"
                     /label=AmpR promoter
     CDS             4104..4964
                     /codon_start=1
                     /gene="bla"
                     /product="beta-lactamase"
                     /label=AmpR
                     /note="confers resistance to ampicillin, carbenicillin, and
                     related antibiotics"
                     /translation="MSIQHFRVALIPFFAAFCLPVFAHPETLVKVKDAEDQLGARVGYI
                     ELDLNSGKILESFRPEERFPMMSTFKVLLCGAVLSRIDAGQEQLGRRIHYSQNDLVEYS
                     PVTEKHLTDGMTVRELCSAAITMSDNTAANLLLTTIGGPKELTAFLHNMGDHVTRLDRW
                     EPELNEAIPNDERDTTMPVAMATTLRKLLTGELLTLASRQQLIDWMEADKVAGPLLRSA
                     LPAGWFIADKSGAGERGSRGIIAALGPDGKPSRIVVIYTTGSQATMDERNRQIAEIGAS
                     LIKHW"
     primer_bind     complement(4322..4341)
                     /label=Amp-R
                     /note="Ampicillin resistance gene, reverse primer"
     rep_origin      5135..5723
                     /direction=RIGHT
                     /label=ori
                     /note="high-copy-number ColE1/pMB1/pBR322/pUC origin of
                     replication"
     primer_bind     5624..5643
                     /label=pBR322ori-F
                     /note="pBR322 origin, forward primer"
ORIGIN
        1 cctgcaggca gctgcgcgct cgctcgctca ctgaggccgc ccgggcgtcg ggcgaccttt
       61 ggtcgcccgg cctcagtgag cgagcgagcg cgcagagagg gagtggccaa ctccatcact
      121 aggggttcct gcggccgcac gcgtgtgtct agactgcaga gggccctgcg tatgagtgca
      181 agtgggtttt aggaccagga tgaggcgggg tgggggtgcc tacctgacga ccgaccccga
      241 cccactggac aagcacccaa cccccattcc ccaaattgcg catcccctat cagagagggg
      301 gaggggaaac aggatgcggc gaggcgcgtg cgcactgcca gcttcagcac cgcggacagt
      361 gccttcgccc ccgcctggcg gcgcgcgcca ccgccgcctc agcactgaag gcgcgctgac
      421 gtcactcgcc ggtcccccgc aaactcccct tcccggccac cttggtcgcg tccgcgccgc
      481 cgccggccca gccggaccgc accacgcgag gcgcgagata ggggggcacg ggcgcgacca
      541 tctgcgctgc ggcgccggcg actcagcgct gcctcagtct gcggtgggca gcggaggagt
      601 cgtgtcgtgc ctgagagcgc agtcgagaag gtacagctag ccgccaccat ggccgcagca
      661 aagcgcgtga agctagacct accggtcgtg agcaagggcg aggagctgtt caccggggtg
      721 gtgcccatcc tggtcgagct ggacggcgac gtaaacggcc acaagttcag cgtgtccggc
      781 gagggcgagg gcgatgccac ctacggcaag ctgaccctga agcttctatg caccaccggc
      841 aagctgcccg tgccctggcc caccctcgtg accaccctgg gctacggcct gcagtgcttc
      901 gcccgctacc ccgaccacat gaagcagcac gacttcttca agtccgccat gcccgaaggc
      961 tacgtccagg agcgcaccat cttcttcaag gacgacggca actacaagac ccgcgccgag
     1021 gtgaagttcg agggcgacac cctggtgaac cgcatcgagc tgaagggcat cgacttcaag
     1081 gaggacggca acatcctggg gcacaagctg gagtacaact acaacagcca caacgtctat
     1141 atcaccgccg acaagcagaa gaacggcatc aaggccaact tcaagatccg ccacaacatc
     1201 gaggacggcg gcgtgcagct cgccgaccac taccagcaga acacccccat cggcgacggc
     1261 cccgtgctgc tgcccgacaa ccactacctg agctaccagt ccgccctgtt caaagacccc
     1321 aacgagaagc gcgatcacat ggtcctgctg gagttcctga ccgccgccgg gatcactgag
     1381 ggcatgaacg agctgtacaa gtccggactc agatctcgag ctcaagcttc gaattcactg
     1441 gcaacaacac tggagagaat cgagaaaaac ttcgtcatca ccgaccctag actgcccgat
     1501 aatcctgtca tcttcgcctc cgactcattt ctccagctca ctgagtactc tcgggaggaa
     1561 attctgggcc ggaattgccg gttcctccag ggacctgaaa ccgatagagc cactgtccga
     1621 aaaatccggg atgccatcga caatcagact gaggtgaccg tccagctcat caattacacc
     1681 aaatctggca aaaaattctg gaacctgttc cacctccagc ctatgagaga tcagaagggc
     1741 gacgtccagt actttattgg cgtccagctg gatggaactg aacatgtgag ggacgctgca
     1801 gaacgagagg gcgtgatgct catcaaaaaa accgccgaaa acatcgatga gctgctgaag
     1861 gagctggccg acctgaacct ggactaggga tccgcggccg ctagataact gaaatcaacc
     1921 tctggattac aaaatttgtg aaagattgac tggtattctt aactatgttg ctccttttac
     1981 gctatgtgga tacgctgctt taatgccttt gtatcatgct attgcttccc gtatggcctt
     2041 cattttctcc tccttgtata aatcctggtt gctgtctctt tatgaggagt tgtggcccgt
     2101 tgtcaggcaa cgtggcgtgg tgtgcactgt gtttgctgac gcaaccccca ctggttgggg
     2161 cattgccacc acctgtcagc tcctttccgg gactttcgct ttccccctcc ctattgccac
     2221 ggcggaactc atcgccgcct gccttgcccg ctgctggaca ggggctcggc tgttgggcac
     2281 tgacaattcc gtggtgttgt cggggaaatc atcgtccttt ccttggctgc tcgcctatgt
     2341 tgccacctgg attctgcgcg ggacgtcctt ctgctacgtc ccttcggccc tcaatccagc
     2401 ggaccttcct tcccgcggcc tgctgccggc tctgcggcct cttccgcgtc ttcgccttcg
     2461 ccctcagacg agtcggatct ccctttgggc cgcctccccg catcgattgt accgcgggcc
     2521 cgggatctac gggtggcatc cctgtgaccc ctccccagtg cctctcctgg ccctggaagt
     2581 tgccactcca gtgcccacca gccttgtcct aataaaatta agttgcatca ttttgtctga
     2641 ctaggtgtcc ttctataata ttatggggtg gaggggggtg gtatggagca aggggcaagt
     2701 tgggaagaca acctgtaggg cctgcggggt ctattgggaa ccaagctgga gtgcagtggc
     2761 acaatcttgg ctcactgcaa tctccgcctc ctgggttcaa gcgattctcc tgcctcagcc
     2821 tcccgagttg ttgggattcc aggcatgcat gaccaggctc agctaatttt tgtttttttg
     2881 gtagagacgg ggtttcacca tattggccag gctggtctcc aactcctaat ctcaggtgat
     2941 ctacccacct tggcctccca aattgctggg attacaggcg tgaaccactg ctcccttccc
     3001 tgtccttctg attttgtagg taaccacgtg cggaccgagc ggccgcagga acccctagtg
     3061 atggagttgg ccactccctc tctgcgcgct cgctcgctca ctgaggccgg gcgaccaaag
     3121 gtcgcccgac gcccgggctt tgcccgggcg gcctcagtga gcgagcgagc gcgcagctgc
     3181 ctgcaggggc gcctgatgcg gtattttctc cttacgcatc tgtgcggtat ttcacaccgc
     3241 atannnnnnn nnnnnnnnnn nnnnnnnnnn nnnnnnnnnn nnnnnnnnnn nnnnnnnnnn
     3301 nnnnnnnnnn nnnnnnnnnn nnnnnnnnnn nnnnnnnntn nnnnnnnnnn nnnnnnnnnn
     3361 nnnnnnnnnn nnnnnnnnnn nnnnncnnnn nnnnnnnnnn nnnnnnnnnn nnnnnnnnnn
     3421 nnnnnnnnnn nnnnnnnnnn nnnnnnnnnn nnnnnnnnnn nnnnnnnnnn nnnnnnnnnn
     3481 nnnnnnnnnn nnnnnnnnnn nnnnnnnnnn nnnnnnnnnn nnnnnnncct ttgacgttgg
     3541 agtccacgtt ctttaatagt ggactcttgt tccaaactgg aacaacactc aactctatct
     3601 cgggctattc ttttgattta taagggattt tgccgatttc ggtctattgg ttaaaaaatg
     3661 agctgattta acaaaaattt aacgcgaatt ttaacaaaat attaacgttt acaattttat
     3721 ggtgcactct cagtacaatc tgctctgatg ccgcatagtt aagccagccc cgacacccgc
     3781 caacacccgc tgacgcgccc tgacgggctt gtctgctccc ggcatccgct tacagacaag
     3841 ctgtgaccgt ctccgggagc tgcatgtgtc agaggttttc accgtcatca ccgaaacgcg
     3901 cgagacgaaa gggcctcgtg atacgcctat ttttataggt taatgtcatg ataataatgg
     3961 tttcttagac gtcaggtggc acttttcggg gaaatgtgcg cggaacccct atttgtttat
     4021 ttttctaaat acattcaaat atgtatccgc tcatgagaca ataaccctga taaatgcttc
     4081 aataatattg aaaaaggaag agtatgagta ttcaacattt ccgtgtcgcc cttattccct
     4141 tttttgcggc attttgcctt cctgtttttg ctcacccaga aacgctggtg aaagtaaaag
     4201 atgctgaaga tcagttgggt gcacgagtgg gttacatcga actggatctc aacagcggta
     4261 agatccttga gagttttcgc cccgaagaac gttttccaat gatgagcact tttaaagttc
     4321 tgctatgtgg cgcggtatta tcccgtattg acgccgggca agagcaactc ggtcgccgca
     4381 tacactattc tcagaatgac ttggttgagt actcaccagt cacagaaaag catcttacgg
     4441 atggcatgac agtaagagaa ttatgcagtg ctgccataac catgagtgat aacactgcgg
     4501 ccaacttact tctgacaacg atcggaggac cgaaggagct aaccgctttt ttgcacaaca
     4561 tgggggatca tgtaactcgc cttgatcgtt gggaaccgga gctgaatgaa gccataccaa
     4621 acgacgagcg tgacaccacg atgcctgtag caatggcaac aacgttgcgc aaactattaa
     4681 ctggcgaact acttactcta gcttcccggc aacaattaat agactggatg gaggcggata
     4741 aagttgcagg accacttctg cgctcggccc ttccggctgg ctggtttatt gctgataaat
     4801 ctggagccgg tgagcgtggg tctcgcggta tcattgcagc actggggcca gatggtaagc
     4861 cctcccgtat cgtagttatc tacacgacgg ggagtcaggc aactatggat gaacgaaata
     4921 gacagatcgc tgagataggt gcctcactga ttaagcattg gtaactgtca gaccaagttt
     4981 actcatatat actttagatt gatttaaaac ttcattttta atttaaaagg atctaggtga
     5041 agatcctttt tgataatctc atgaccaaaa tcccttaacg tgagttttcg ttccactgag
     5101 cgtcagaccc cgtagaaaag atcaaaggat cttcttgaga tccttttttt ctgcgcgtaa
     5161 tctgctgctt gcaaacaaaa aaaccaccgc taccagcggt ggtttgtttg ccggatcaag
     5221 agctaccaac tctttttccg aaggtaactg gcttcagcag agcgcagata ccaaatactg
     5281 ttcttctagt gtagccgtag ttaggccacc acttcaagaa ctctgtagca ccgcctacat
     5341 acctcgctct gctaatcctg ttaccagtgg ctgctgccag tggcgataag tcgtgtctta
     5401 ccgggttgga ctcaagacga tagttaccgg ataaggcgca gcggtcgggc tgaacggggg
     5461 gttcgtgcac acagcccagc ttggagcgaa cgacctacac cgaactgaga tacctacagc
     5521 gtgagctatg agaaagcgcc acgcttcccg aagggagaaa ggcggacagg tatccggtaa
     5581 gcggcagggt cggaacagga gagcgcacga gggagcttcc agggggaaac gcctggtatc
     5641 tttatagtcc tgtcgggttt cgccacctct gacttgagcg tcgatttttg tgatgctcgt
     5701 caggggggcg gagcctatgg aaaaacgcca gcaacgcggc ctttttacgg ttcctggcct
     5761 tttgctggcc ttttgctcac atgt
//
